>Addgene plasmid #175048 | MS2_SC2_S_Lambda | addgene full sequence | sequence record 343943 | Addgene NGS Result
ACACTTTATGCTTCCGGCTCGTATGTTTCTAGAGAATTCAAATAATTTTGTTTAACTTTAAGAAGGAGAT
TTAAATTGGCTATCGCTGTAGGTAGCCGGAATTCCATTCCTAGGAGGTTTGACCTGTGCGAGCTTTTAGT
ACCCTTGATAGGGAGAACGAAACCTTCGTCCCCTCCGTTCGCGTTTACGCGGACGGTGAGACTGAAGATA
ACTCATTCTCTTTAAAATATCGTTCGAACTGGACTCCCGGTCGTTTTAACTCGACTGGGGCCAAAACGAA
ACAGTGGCACTACCCCTCTCCGTATTCACGGGGGGCGTTAAGTGTCACATCGATAGATCAAGGTGCCTAC
AAGCGAAGTGGGTCATCGTGGGGTCGCCCGTACGAGGAGAAAGCCGGTTTCGGCTTCTCCCTCGACGCAC
GCTCCTGCTACAGCCTCTTCCCTGTAAGCCAAAACTTGACTTACATCGAAGTGCCGCAGAACGTTGCGAA
CCGGGCGTCGACCGAAGTCCTGCAAAAGGTCACCCAGGGTAATTTTAACCTTGGTGTTGCTTTAGCAGAG
GCCAGGTCGACAGCCTCACAACTCGCGACGCAAACCATTGCGCTCGTGAAGGCGTACACTGCCGCTCGTC
GCGGTAATTGGCGCCAGGCGCTCCGCTACCTTGCCCTAAACGAAGATCGAAAGTTTCGATCAAAACACGT
GGCCGGCAGATGGTTGGAGTTGCAGTTCGGTTGGTTACCACTAATGAGTGATATCCAGGGTGCATATGAG
ATGCTTACGAAGGTTCACCTTCAAGAGTTTCTTCCTATGAGAGCCGTACGTCAGGTCGGTACTAACATCA
AGTTAGATGGCCGTCTGTCGTATCCAGCTGCAAACTTCCAGACAACGTGCAACATATCGCGACGTATCGT
GATATGGTTTTACATAAACGATGCACGTTTGGCATGGTTGTCGTCCCTAGGTATCTTGAACCCACTAGGT
ATAGTGTGGGAAAAGGTGCCTTTCTCATTCGTTGTCGACTGGCTCCTACCTGTAGGTAACATGCTCGAGG
GCCTTACGGCCCCCGTGGGATGCTCCTACATGTCAGGAACAGTTACTGACGTAATAACGGGTGAGTCCAT
CATAAGCGTTGACGCTCCCTACGGGTGGACTGTGGAGAGACAGGGCACTGCTAAGGCCCAAATCTCAGCC
ATGCATCGAGGGGTACAATCCGTATGGCCAACAACTGGCGCGTACGTAAAGTCTCCTTTCTCGATGGTCC
ATACCTTAGATGCGTTAGCATTAATCAGGCAACGGCTCTCTAGATAGAGCCCTCAACCGGAGTTTGAAGC
ATGGCTTCTAACTTTACTCAGTTCGTTCTCGTCGACAATGGCGGAACTGGCGACGTGACTGTCGCCCCAA
GCAACTTCGCTAACGGGGTCGCTGAATGGATCAGCTCTAACTCGCGTTCACAGGCTTACAAAGTAACCTG
TAGCGTTCGTCAGAGCTCTGCGCAGAATCGCAAATACACCATCAAAGTCGAGGTGCCTAAAGTGGCAACC
CAGACTGTTGGTGGTGTAGAGCTTCCTGTAGCCGCATGGCGTTCGTACTTAAATATGGAACTAACCATTC
CAATTTTCGCTACGAATTCCGACTGCGAGCTTATTGTTAAGGCAATGCAAGGTCTTCTAAAAGATGGAAA
CCCGATTCCCTCAGCAATCGCAGCAAACTCCGGCATCTACGCTAACTTTACTCAGTTCGTTCTCGTCGAC
AATGGCGGTACCCATCACCATCACCATCACGGTACCGGCGACGTGACTGTCGCCCCAAGCAACTTCGCTA
ACGGGGTCGCTGAATGGATCAGCTCTAACTCGCGTTCACAGGCTTACAAAGTAACCTGTAGCGTTCGTCA
GAGCTCTGCGCAGAATCGCAAATACACCATCAAAGTCGAGGTGCCTAAAGTGGCAACCCAGACTGTTGGT
GGTGTAGAGCTTCCTGTAGCCGCATGGCGTTCGTACTTAAATATGGAACTAACCATTCCAATTTTCGCTA
CGAATTCCGACTGCGAGCTTATTGTTAAGGCAATGCAAGGTCTTCTAAAAGATGGAAACCCGATTCCCTC
AGCAATCGCAGCAAACTCCGGCATCTACTAATAGACGCCGGCCACCGCTGAGCAATAACTAGCATAACCC
CTTGGGGCCTCTAAACGGGTCTTGAGGGGTTTTTTGTCGAACAGAAAGTAATCGTATTGTACACGGCCGC
ATAATCGAAATTAATACGACTCACTATAGGAGAGTCCAACCAACAGAATCTATTGTTAGATTTCCTAATA
TTACAAACTTGTGCCCTTTTGGTGAAGTTTTTAACGCCACCAGATTTGCATCTGTTTATGCTTGGAACAG
GAAGAGAATCAGCAACTGTGTTGCTGATTATTCTGTCCTATATAATTCCGCATCATTTTCCACTTTTAAG
TGTTATGGAGTGTCTCCTACTAAATTAAATGATCTCTGCTTTACTAATGTCTATGCAGATTCATTTGTAA
TTAGAGGTGATGAAGTCAGACAAATCGCTCCAGGGCAAACTGGAAAGATTGCTGATTATAATTATAAATT
ACCAGATGATTTTACAGGCTGCGTTATAGCTTGGAATTCTAACAATCTTGATTCTAAGGTTGGTGGTAAT
TATAATTACCAGTATAGATTGTTTAGGAAGTCTAATCTCAAACCTTTTGAGAGAGATATTTCAACTGAAA
TCTATCAGGCCGGTAGCACACCTTGTAATGGTGTTGAAGGTTTTAATTGTTACTCTCCTTTACAATCATA
TGGTTTCCAACCCACTAATGGTGTTGGTTACCAACCATACAGAGTAGTAGTACTTTCTTTTGAACTTCTA
CATGCACCAGCAACTGTTTGTGGACCTAAAAAGTCTACTAATTTGGTTAAAAACAAATGTGTCAATTTCA
ACTTCAATGGTTTAACAGGCACAGGTGTTCTTACTGAGTCTAACAAAAAGTTTCTGCCTTTCCAACAATT
TGGCAGAGACATTGCTGACACTACTGATGCTGTCCGTGATCCACAGACACTTGAGATTCTTGACATTACA
CCATGTTCTTTTGGTGGTGTCAGTGTTATAACACCAGGAACAAATACTTCTAACCAGGTTGCTGTTCTTT
ATCAGGATGTTAACTGCACAGAAGTCCCTGTTGCTATTCATGCAGATCAACTTACTCCTACTTGGCGTGT
TTATTCTACAGGTTCTAATGTTTTTCAAACACGTGCAGGCTGTTTAATAGGGGCTGAACATGTCAACAAC
TCATATGAGTGTGACATACCCATTGGTGCAGGTATATGCGCTAGTTATCAGACTCAGACTAATTCTCCTC
GGCGGGCACGTAGTGTAGCTAGTCAATCCATCATTGCCTACACTATGTCACTTGGTGCAGAAAATTCAGT
TGCTTACTCTAATAACTCTATTGCCATACCCACAAATTTTACTATTAGTGTTACCACAGAAATTCTACCA
GTGTCTATGACCAAGACATCAGTAGATTGTACAATGTACATTTGTGGTGATTCAACTGAATGCAGCAATC
TTTTGTTGCAATATGGCAGTTTTTGTACACAATTAAACCGTGCTTTAACTGGAATAGCTGTTGAACAAGA
CAAAAACACCCAAGAAGTTTTTGCACAAGTCAAACAAATTTACAAAACACCACCAATTAAAGATTTTGGT
GGTTTTAATTTTTCACAAATATTACCAGATCCATCAAAACCAAGCAAGAGGTCATTTATTGAAGATCTAC
TTTTCAACAAAGTGACACTTGCAGATGCTGGCTTCATCAAACAATATGGTGATTGCCTTGGTGATATTGC
TGCTAGAGACCTCATTTGTGCACAAAAGTTTAACGGCCTTAATGTTTTGCCACCTTTGCTCACAGATGAA
ATGACATGAGGATCACCCATGTCCGCTGAGCAATAACTAGCATAACCCCTTGGGGCCTCTAAACGGGTCT
TGAGGGGTTTTTTGTAATTTCACTGCCCGCTTTCCAGTCGGGAAACCTGTCGTGCCAGCTGCATTAACAT
GGTCATAGCTGTTTCCTTGCGTATTGGGCGCTCTCCGCTTCCTCGCTCACTGACTCGCTGCGCTCGGTCG
TTCGGGTAAAGCCTGGGGTGCCTAATGAGCAAAAGGCCAGCAAAAGGCCAGGAACCGTAAAAAGGCCGCG
TTGCTGGCGTTTTTCCATAGGCTCCGCCCCCCTGACGAGCATCACAAAAATCGACGCTCAAGTCAGAGGT
GGCGAAACCCGACAGGACTATAAAGATACCAGGCGTTTCCCCCTGGAAGCTCCCTCGTGCGCTCTCCTGT
TCCGACCCTGCCGCTTACCGGATACCTGTCCGCCTTTCTCCCTTCGGGAAGCGTGGCGCTTTCTCATAGC
TCACGCTGTAGGTATCTCAGTTCGGTGTAGGTCGTTCGCTCCAAGCTGGGCTGTGTGCACGAACCCCCCG
TTCAGCCCGACCGCTGCGCCTTATCCGGTAACTATCGTCTTGAGTCCAACCCGGTAAGACACGACTTATC
GCCACTGGCAGCAGCCACTGGTAACAGGATTAGCAGAGCGAGGTATGTAGGCGCTACAGAGTTCTTGAAG
TGGTGGCCTAACTACGGCTACACTAGAAGAACAGTATTTGGTATCTGCGCTCTGCTGAAGCCAGTTACCT
TCGGAAAAAGAGTTGGTAGCTCTTGATCCGGCAAACAAACCACCGCTGGTAGCGGTGGTTTTTTTGTTTG
CAAGCAGCAGATTACGCGCAGAAAAAAAGGATCTCAAGAAGATCCTTTGATCTTTTCTACGGGGTCTGAC
GCTCAGTGGAACGAAAACTCACGTTAAGGGATTTTGGTCATGAGATTATCAAAAAGGATCTTCACCTAGA
TCCTTTTAAATTAAAAATGAAGTTTTAAATCAATCTAAAGTATATATGAGTAAACTTGGTCTGACAGTTA
TTAGAAAAATTCATCCAGCAGACGATAAAACGCAATACGCTGGCTATCCGGTGCCGCAATGCCATACAGC
ACCAGAAAACGATCCGCCCATTCGCCGCCCAGTTCTTCCGCAATATCACGGGTGGCCAGCGCAATATCCT
GATAACGATCCGCCACGCCCAGACGGCCGCAATCAATAAAGCCGCTAAAACGGCCATTTTCCACCATAAT
GTTCGGCAGGCACGCATCACCATGGGTCACCACCAGATCTTCGCCATCCGGCATGCTCGCTTTCAGACGC
GCAAACAGCTCTGCCGGTGCCAGGCCCTGATGTTCTTCATCCAGATCATCCTGATCCACCAGGCCCGCTT
CCATACGGGTACGCGCACGTTCAATACGATGTTTCGCCTGATGATCAAACGGACAGGTCGCCGGGTCCAG
GGTATGCAGACGACGCATGGCATCCGCCATAATGCTCACTTTTTCTGCCGGCGCCAGATGGCTAGACAGC
AGATCCTGACCCGGCACTTCGCCCAGCAGCAGCCAATCACGGCCCGCTTCGGTCACCACATCCAGCACCG
CCGCACACGGAACACCGGTGGTGGCCAGCCAGCTCAGACGCGCCGCTTCATCCTGCAGCTCGTTCAGCGC
ACCGCTCAGATCGGTTTTCACAAACAGCACCGGACGACCCTGCGCGCTCAGACGAAACACCGCCGCATCA
GAGCAGCCAATGGTCTGCTGCGCCCAATCATAGCCAAACAGACGTTCCACCCACGCTGCCGGGCTACCCG
CATGCAGGCCATCCTGTTCAATCATACTCTTCCTTTTTCAATATTATTGAAGCATTTATCAGGGTTATTG
TCTCATGAGCGGATACATATTTGAATGTATTTAGAAAAATAAACAAATAGGGGTTCCGCGCACATTTCCC
CGAAAAGTGCCACCTAAATTGTAAGCGTTAATATTTTGTTAAAATTCGCGTTAAATTTTTGTTAAATCAG
CTCATTTTTTAACCAATAGGCCGAAATCGGCAAAATCCCTTATAAATCAAAAGAATAGACCGAGATAGGG
TTGAGTGGCCGCTACAGGGCGCTCCCATTCGCCATTCAGGCTGCGCAACTGTTGGGAAGGGCGTTTCGGT
GCGGGCCTCTTCGCTATTACGCCAGCTGGCGAAAGGGGGATGTGCTGCAAGGCGATTAAGTTGGGTAACG
CCAGGGTTTTCCCAGTCACGACGTTGTAAAACGACGGCCAGTGAGGTAATACGACTCACTATAGGGGAAT
TGTGAGCGGATAACAATTCCCCTCTAGATTT
Features (pLannotate 1.2.2; 21 found; start..end, strand, type, name):
     47..69      +  RBS            RBS: efficient ribosome binding site from bacteriophage T7 gene 10 (Olins and Rangwala, 1989)
    129..1304    +  CDS            A: MATA_BPMS2 - Experimental evidence at protein level: Swiss-Prot protein existence level 1. The maturation protein is required for the typical attachment of the phage to the side of the bacterial pili (PubMed:23810697). Binds to sequences located toward each end of the genome, hence circularizing it (PubMed:26608810). The RNA genome-maturation protein A complex is released from the capsid upon host receptor binding (PubMed:23810697). Maturation protein A enters the cell along with the viral RNA (PubMed:4551992). From Escherichia phage MS2 (Bacteriophage MS2).
   1331..1720    +  CDS            CAPSD_BPMS2: Experimental evidence at protein level: Swiss-Prot protein existence level 1. Acts as a translational repressor of viral replicase synthesis late in infection. This latter function is the result of capsid protein interaction with an RNA hairpin which contains the replicase ribosome-binding site. From Escherichia phage MS2 (Bacteriophage MS2).
   1722..1758    +  CDS            MS2 (fragment): bacteriophage MS2 coat protein binds to a specific stem-loop structure in the viral RNA (Peabody, 1993)
   1763..1780    +  CDS            7xHis (fragment): 6xHis affinity tag
   1787..2131    +  CDS            MS2 (fragment): bacteriophage MS2 coat protein binds to a specific stem-loop structure in the viral RNA (Peabody, 1993)
   2159..2206    +  terminator     T7 terminator: transcription terminator for bacteriophage T7 RNA polymerase
   2252..2270    +  promoter       T7 promoter: promoter for bacteriophage T7 RNA polymerase
   2271..3923    +  CDS            S (fragment): SPIKE_SARS2 - Experimental evidence at protein level: Swiss-Prot protein existence level 1. [Spike glycoprotein]: May down-regulate host tetherin (BST2) by lysosomal degradation, thereby counteracting its antiviral activity. From Severe acute respiratory syndrome coronavirus 2 (2019-nCoV) (SARS-CoV-2).
   3924..3942    +  misc_RNA       MS2 stem loop: stem loop that binds the bacteriophage MS2 coat protein
   3957..4004    +  terminator     T7 terminator: transcription terminator for bacteriophage T7 RNA polymerase
   4010..4057    -  CDS            lacI (fragment): lac repressor; lacI; The lac repressor binds to the lac operator to inhibit transcription in E. coli. This inhibition can be relieved by adding lactose or isopropyl-β-D-thiogalactopyranoside (IPTG).
   4094..4134    -  rep_origin     RSF ori (fragment): Plasmids containing the RSF 1030 origin of replication can be propagated in E. coli cells that contain additional plasmids with compatible origins.
   4212..4797    -  rep_origin     ori: high-copy-number ColE1/pMB1/pBR322/pUC origin of replication
   4971..5765    -  CDS            NeoR/KanR: aminoglycoside phosphotransferase confers resistance to neomycin, kanamycin, and G418 (Geneticin®)
   5766..5870    -  promoter       AmpR promoter: bla
   5896..6027    -  rep_origin     M13 ori (fragment): M13 bacteriophage origin of replication; arrow indicates direction of (+) strand synthesis
   6048..6204    -  CDS            lacZα (fragment): LacZα fragment of β-galactosidase; lacZ fragment
   6207..6225    +  promoter       T7 promoter: promoter for bacteriophage T7 RNA polymerase
   6226..6250    +  protein_bind   lac operator: The lac repressor binds to the lac operator to inhibit transcription in E. coli. This inhibition can be relieved by adding lactose or isopropyl-β-D-thiogalactopyranoside (IPTG). lac repressor encoded by lacI
   6259..27      +  promoter       lac promoter (across the origin): promoter for the E. coli lac operon
