[The description below was written by a language model from this plasmid's Addgene catalogue record and pLannotate feature annotations shown in this document.]
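Description:
MS2_SC2_S_Lambda is a bacterial expression plasmid built on the small pMX cloning backbone, designed to produce MS2 bacteriophage virus-like particles that encapsidate an RNA copy of part of the SARS-CoV-2 spike gene. It is about 6.3 kb, replicates in E. coli from a high-copy ColE1/pUC-type origin and is selected with kanamycin through an aminoglycoside phosphotransferase gene driven by the bla promoter. Short fragments annotated as lacI, RSF ori, M13 ori and lacZα appear to be backbone or assembly remnants rather than functional elements.

The payload is organised as two T7-driven transcription units, assembled by Type IIS cloning (BsaI and Esp3I sites, lost during assembly). In the first, a T7 promoter with a lac operator and the T7 gene 10 ribosome binding site drives the MS2 maturation (A) protein followed by a synthetic coat protein dimer. The feature table shows this dimer as one full coat protein copy followed by a second copy interrupted by an internal His tag, which should permit affinity purification of assembled particles. A T7 terminator closes this unit. The second unit has its own T7 promoter transcribing a 1.65 kb spike fragment covering amino acids 319 to 869 with the WHO Lambda variant mutations. This is followed directly by an MS2 stem loop and a second T7 terminator. The stem loop is the hairpin recognised by coat protein, so the spike transcript is packaged into the capsids as they assemble in a host supplying T7 RNA polymerase. The record states the purpose only as generating these RNA-loaded particles. Such encapsidated RNA is commonly used as a nuclease-protected control in RNA detection assays, though that application is not given here.
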