Addgene plasmid #175048: MS2_SC2_S_Lambda
Purpose: Generation of MS2 Virus-Like Particles packaged with the sequence for the WHO Lambda SARS-CoV-2 S gene (Amino Acid 319-869)
Depositing lab: Paul Freemont. Depositing organization: Imperial College London.
Backbone
  Vector backbone: pMX
  Backbone manufacturer: Life Technologies
  Backbone size w/o insert (bp): 2200
  Total vector size (bp): 6264
  Vector type: Bacterial Expression
Growth in bacteria
  Bacterial resistance: Kanamycin, 50 μg/mL
  Growth temperature: 37°C
  Growth strain: DH5alpha
  Copy number: High Copy
Gene/Insert 1
  Gene/Insert name: Maturation Protein (alt name: A-Protein)
  Species: MS2 Phage
  Insert size (bp): 1182
  Promoter: T7
  Cloning method: Restriction Enzyme; 5′ cloning site BsaI (destroyed during cloning); 3′ cloning site BsaI (destroyed during cloning)
  Sequencing primers: 5′ GATGTGCTGCAAGGCGATTAAGTTG; 3′ ctatggaaaaacgccagcaacg
Gene/Insert 2
  Gene/Insert name: Coat Protein Dimer
  Species: Synthetic
  Insert size (bp): 801
  Promoter: T7
  Cloning method: Restriction Enzyme; 5′ cloning site BsaI (destroyed during cloning); 3′ cloning site BsaI (destroyed during cloning)
  Sequencing primers: 5′ GATGTGCTGCAAGGCGATTAAGTTG; 3′ ctatggaaaaacgccagcaacg
Gene/Insert 3
  Gene/Insert name: S gene
  Species: SARS-CoV-2
  Insert size (bp): 1654
  Mutation: Lambda (Amino Acid 319-869)
  GenBank ID: YP_009724390.1
  Entrez Gene: S (a.k.a. GU280_gp02, spike glycoprotein)
  Promoter: T7
  Cloning method: Restriction Enzyme; 5′ cloning site Esp3I (BsmBI) (destroyed during cloning); 3′ cloning site Esp3I (BsmBI) (destroyed during cloning)
  Sequencing primers: 5′ TGTCGAACAGAAAGTAATCGTATTGTAC; 3′ CAGCTGGCACGACAGGTTTC
How to cite: MS2_SC2_S_Lambda was a gift from Paul Freemont (Addgene plasmid # 175048 ; http://n2t.net/addgene:175048 ; RRID:Addgene_175048)
